>Addgene plasmid #104962 | pSF1389 | addgene full sequence | sequence record 202318 | Addgene NGS Result
TTAAGGGATTTTGGTCATGACATTAACCTATAAAAATAGGCGTATCACGAGGCCCTTTCGTCTTCACCTC
GAGAAATCATAAAAAATTTATTTGCTTTGTGAGCGGATAACAATTATAATAGATTCAATTGTGAGCGGAT
AACAATTTCACACAGAATTCATTAAAGAGGAGAAATTAACCATGAGCAAGCATCACCATCATTCAGGCCA
TCACCATACCGGACACCACCATCATTCAGGCAGTCATCACCATACCGGCGAGAACCTGTATTTTCAGGGT
ACCAAGGAAGAAGTGCCGGAACCGTTTGTGCCGTTGACCGACGAAGACGAAGATAACGTTCGTCACGCAC
TGGGTGGCCGCAAACGTTCGGAAACCCTGTCCGTGCACGAAGCGTCAAATATTGTGATCACGCGCGAGAT
CCTGCAGTGTCTGAACGACAAAGAATGGCTGAATGATGAGGTTATCAACCTGTACCTGGAACTGCTGAAA
GAGCGTGAACTGCGTGAACCGAACAAATTTCTGAAATGTCATTTCTTCAATACGTTTTTCTACAAAAAGC
TGATTAACGGCGGCTATGATTACAAAAGCGTTCGTCGCTGGACTACGAAACGCAAACTGGGTTACAACCT
GATTGATTGCGACAAAATCTTCGTGCCGATTCACAAAGATGTTCATTGGTGCCTGGCTGTAATTAACATC
AAAGAAAAGAAATTCCAGTATCTCGATAGCCTGGGCTATATGGATATGAAAGCGCTGCGCATTCTGGCTA
AATATCTCGTGGACGAAGTAAAAGACAAATCCGGTAAGCAGATCGACGTTCACGCGTGGAAACAGGAGGG
TGTTCAGAACCTGCCGCTGCAGGAAAACGGTTGGGATTGCGGTATGTTCATGCTGAAGTATATCGATTTC
TATTCTCGTGACATGGAACTGGTCTTTGGCCAGAAACACATGTCGTACTTTCGTCGTCGTACCGCTAAAG
AAATCCTGGATCTGAAGGCCGGTTAGTAAGCTTAATTAGCTGAGCTTGGACTCCTGTTGATAGATCCAGT
AATGACCTCAGAACTCCATCTGGATTTGTTCAGAACGCTCGGTTGCCGCCGGGCGTTTTTTATTGGTGAG
AATCCAAGCTAGCCATGAAAATAAACTGTCTGCTTACATAAACAGTAATACAAGGGGTGTTATGAGCCAT
ATTCAACGGGAAACGTCTTGCTCTAGGCCGCGATTAAATTCCAACATGGATGCTGATTTATATGGGTATA
AATGGGCTCGCGATAATGTCGGGCAATCAGGTGCGACAATCTATCGATTGTATGGGAAGCCCGATGCGCC
AGAGTTGTTTCTGAAACATGGCAAAGGTAGCGTTGCCAATGATGTTACAGATGAGATGGTCAGACTAAAC
TGGCTGACGGAATTTATGCCTCTTCCGACCATCAAGCATTTTATCCGTACTCCTGATGATGCTTGGTTAC
TCACGACTGCGATCCCCGGCAAAACAGCATTCCAGGTATTAGAAGAATATCCTGATTCAGGTGAAAATAT
TGTTGATGCGCTGGCAGTGTTCCTGCGCCGGTTGCATTCGATTCCTGTTTGTAATTGTCCTTTTAACAGC
GATCGCGTATTTCGTCTCGCTCAGGCGCAATCACGAATGAATAACGGTTTGGTTGATGCGAGTGATTTTG
ATGACGAGCGTAATGGCTGGCCTGTTGAACAAGTCTGGAAAGAAATGCACAAACTTTTGCCATTCTCACC
GGATTCAGTCGTCACTCATGGTGATTTCTCACTTGATAACCTTATTTTTGACGAGGGGAAATTAATAGGT
TGTATTGATGTTGGACGAGTCGGAATCGCAGACCGATACCAGGATCTTGCCATCCTATGGAACTGCCTCG
GTGAGTTTTCTCCTTCATTACAGAAACGGCTTTTTCAAAAATATGGTATTGATAATCCTGATATGAATAA
ATTGCAGTTTCATTTGATGCTCGATGAGTTTTTCTAAGAATTAATTCATGGGCAAATATTATACGCAAGG
CGACAAGGTGCTGATGCCGCTGGCGATTCAGGTTCATCATGCCGTTTGTGATGGCTTCCATGTCGGCAGA
ATGCTTAATGAATTACAACAGTACTGCGATGAGTGGCAGGGCGGGGCGTAATTTTTTTAAGGCAGTTATT
GGTGCCCTTAAACGCCTGGGGTAATGACTCTCTAGCTTGAGGCATCAAATAAAACGAAAGGCTCAGTCGA
AAGACTGGGCCTTTCGTTTTATCTGTTGTTTGTCGGTGAACGCTCTCCTGAGTAGGACAAATCCGCCCTC
TAGATTACGTGCAGTCGATGATAAGCTGTCAAACATGAGAATTGTGCCTAATGAGTGAGCTAACTTACAT
TAATTGCGTTGCGCTCACTGCCCGCTTTCCAGTCGGGAAACCTGTCGTGCCAGCTGCATTAATGAATCGG
CCAACGCGCGGGGAGAGGCGGTTTGCGTATTGGGCGCCAGGGTGGTTTTTCTTTTCACCAGTGAGACGGG
CAACAGCTGATTGCCCTTCACCGCCTGGCCCTGAGAGAGTTGCAGCAAGCGGTCCACGCTGGTTTGCCCC
AGCAGGCGAAAATCCTGTTTGATGGTGGTTAACGGCGGGATATAACATGAGCTGTCTTCGGTATCGTCGT
ATCCCACTACCGAGATATCCGCACCAACGCGCAGCCCGGACTCGGTAATGGCGCGCATTGCGCCCAGCGC
CATCTGATCGTTGGCAACCAGCATCGCAGTGGGAACGATGCCCTCATTCAGCATTTGCATGGTTTGTTGA
AAACCGGACATGGCACTCCAGTCGCCTTCCCGTTCCGCTATCGGCTGAATTTGATTGCGAGTGAGATATT
TATGCCAGCCAGCCAGACGCAGACGCGCCGAGACAGAACTTAATGGGCCCGCTAACAGCGCGATTTGCTG
GTGACCCAATGCGACCAGATGCTCCACGCCCAGTCGCGTACCGTCTTCATGGGAGAAAATAATACTGTTG
ATGGGTGTCTGGTCAGAGACATCAAGAAATAACGCCGGAACATTAGTGCAGGCAGCTTCCACAGCAATGG
CATCCTGGTCATCCAGCGGATAGTTAATGATCAGCCCACTGACGCGTTGCGCGAGAAGATTGTGCACCGC
CGCTTTACAGGCTTCGACGCCGCTTCGTTCTACCATCGACACCACCACGCTGGCACCCAGTTGATCGGCG
CGAGATTTAATCGCCGCGACAATTTGCGACGGCGCGTGCAGGGCCAGACTGGAGGTGGCAACGCCAATCA
GCAACGACTGTTTGCCCGCCAGTTGTTGTGCCACGCGGTTGGGAATGTAATTCAGCTCCGCCATCGCCGC
TTCCACTTTTTCCCGCGTTTTCGCAGAAACGTGGCTGGCCTGGTTCACCACGCGGGAAACGGTCTGATAA
GAGACACCGGCATACTCTGCGACATCGTATAACGTTACTGGTTTCACATTCACCACCCTGAATTGACTCT
CTTCCGGGCGCTATCATGCCATACCGCGAAAGGTTTTGCACCATTCGATGGTGTCGGAATTTCGGGCAGC
GTTGGGTCCTGGCCACGGGTGCGCATGATCTAGAGCTGCCTCGCGCGTTTCGGTGATGACGGTGAAAACC
TCTGACACATGCAGCTCCCGGAGACGGTCACAGCTTGTCTGTAAGCGGATGCCGGGAGCAGACAAGCCCG
TCAGGGCGCGTCAGCGGGTGTTGGCGGGTGTCGGGGCGCAGCCATGACCCAGTCACGTAGCGATAGCGGA
GTGTATACTGGCTTAACTATGCGGCATCAGAGCAGATTGTACTGAGAGTGCACCATATGCGGTGTGAAAT
ACCGCACAGATGCGTAAGGAGAAAATACCGCATCAGGCGCTCTTCCGCTTCCTCGCTCACTGACTCGCTG
CGCTCGGTCGTTCGGCTGCGGCGAGCGGTATCAGCTCACTCAAAGGCGGTAATACGGTTATCCACAGAAT
CAGGGGATAACGCAGGAAAGAACATGTGAGCAAAAGGCCAGCAAAAGGCCAGGAACCGTAAAAAGGCCGC
GTTGCTGGCGTTTTTCCATAGGCTCCGCCCCCCTGACGAGCATCACAAAAATCGACGCTCAAGTCAGAGG
TGGCGAAACCCGACAGGACTATAAAGATACCAGGCGTTTCCCCCTGGAAGCTCCCTCGTGCGCTCTCCTG
TTCCGACCCTGCCGCTTACCGGATACCTGTCCGCCTTTCTCCCTTCGGGAAGCGTGGCGCTTTCTCATAG
CTCACGCTGTAGGTATCTCAGTTCGGTGTAGGTCGTTCGCTCCAAGCTGGGCTGTGTGCACGAACCCCCC
GTTCAGCCCGACCGCTGCGCCTTATCCGGTAACTATCGTCTTGAGTCCAACCCGGTAAGACACGACTTAT
CGCCACTGGCAGCAGCCACTGGTAACAGGATTAGCAGAGCGAGGTATGTAGGCGGTGCTACAGAGTTCTT
GAAGTGGTGGCCTAACTACGGCTACACTAGAAGGACAGTATTTGGTATCTGCGCTCTGCTGAAGCCAGTT
ACCTTCGGAAAAAGAGTTGGTAGCTCTTGATCCGGCAAACAAACCACCGCTGGTAGCGGTGGTTTTTTTG
TTTGCAAGCAGCAGATTACGCGCAGAAAAAAAGGATCTCAAGAAGATCCTTTGATCTTTTCTACGGGGTC
TGACGCTCAGTGGAACGAAAACTCACG
Features (pLannotate 1.2.2; 15 found; start..end, strand, type, name):
     77..121     +  promoter       T5 promoter: bacteriophage T5 promoter for E. coli RNA polymerase, with embedded lac operator
    129..145     +  protein_bind   lac operator: The lac repressor binds to the lac operator to inhibit transcription in E. coli. This inhibition can be relieved by adding lactose or isopropyl-β-D-thiogalactopyranoside (IPTG). lac repressor encoded by lacI
    263..279     +  CDS            TEV site (fragment): tobacco etch virus (TEV) protease recognition and cleavage site
    290..1000    +  CDS            ESD4 (fragment): ESD4_ARATH - Experimental evidence at protein level: Swiss-Prot protein existence level 1. Protease that catalyzes two essential functions in the SUMO pathway: processing of full-length SUMOs to their mature forms and deconjugation of SUMO from targeted proteins. Cleaves precursors of SUM1 and SUM2, but not of SUM3 or SUM5. Able to release SUM1 and SUM2 from conjugates, but unable to cleave SUM3. Acts predominantly as an isopeptidase, cleaving SUMO-conjugated proteins better than SUMO peptides. Plays an important role in the control of flowering time. From Arabidopsis thaliana (Mouse-ear cress
   1029..1123    +  terminator     lambda t0 terminator: transcription terminator from phage lambda
   1182..1997    +  CDS            KanR: aminoglycoside phosphotransferase; aph(3')-Ia; confers resistance to kanamycin in bacteria or G418 (Geneticin®) in eukaryotes
   2007..2151    +  CDS            CmR (fragment): chloramphenicol acetyltransferase; cat; confers resistance to chloramphenicol
   2216..2302    +  terminator     rrnB T1 terminator: Escherichia coli rrnB; transcription terminator T1 from the E. coli rrnB gene
   2325..2342    -  promoter       tet promoter (fragment): E. coli promoter for tetracycline efflux protein gene
   2361..2382    -  protein_bind   CAP binding site: CAP binding activates transcription in the presence of cAMP. E. coli catabolite activator protein
   2395..3477    -  CDS            lacI: lac repressor; lacI; The lac repressor binds to the lac operator to inhibit transcription in E. coli. This inhibition can be relieved by adding lactose or isopropyl-β-D-thiogalactopyranoside (IPTG).
   3478..3555    -  promoter       lacIq promoter: lacI (mutant); In the lacIq allele, a single base change in the promoter boosts expression of the lacI gene about 10-fold.
   3604..3645    +  CDS            rop (fragment): Rop protein, which maintains plasmids at low copy number; rop
   3747..3887    +  misc_feature   bom: basis of mobility region from pBR322
   4073..4661    -  rep_origin     ori: high-copy-number ColE1/pMB1/pBR322/pUC origin of replication
