>Addgene plasmid #104962 | pSF1389 | analyzer sequence | sequence record 198953
CTCGAGAAATCATAAAAAATTTATTTGCTTTGTGAGCGGATAACAATTATAATAGATTCAATTGTGAGCG
GATAACAATTTCACACAGAATTCATTAAAGAGGAGAAATTAACCATGAGCAAGCATCACCATCATTCAGG
CCATCACCATACCGGACACCACCATCATTCAGGCAGTCATCACCATACCGGCGAGAACCTGTATTTTCAG
GGTACCAAGGAAGAAGTGCCGGAACCGTTTGTGCCGTTGACCGACGAAGACGAAGATAACGTTCGTCACG
CACTGGGTGGCCGCAAACGTTCGGAAACCCTGTCCGTGCACGAAGCGTCAAATATTGTGATCACGCGCGA
GATCCTGCAGTGTCTGAACGACAAAGAATGGCTGAATGATGAGGTTATCAACCTGTACCTGGAACTGCTG
AAAGAGCGTGAACTGCGTGAACCGAACAAATTTCTGAAATGTCATTTCTTCAATACGTTTTTCTACAAAA
AGCTGATTAACGGCGGCTATGATTACAAAAGCGTTCGTCGCTGGACTACGAAACGCAAACTGGGTTACAA
CCTGATTGATTGCGACAAAATCTTCGTGCCGATTCACAAAGATGTTCATTGGTGCCTGGCTGTAATTAAC
ATCAAAGAAAAGAAATTCCAGTATCTCGATAGCCTGGGCTATATGGATATGAAAGCGCTGCGCATTCTGG
CTAAATATCTCGTGGACGAAGTAAAAGACAAATCCGGTAAGCAGATCGACGTTCACGCGTGGAAACAGGA
GGGTGTTCAGAACCTGCCGCTGCAGGAAAACGGTTGGGATTGCGGTATGTTCATGCTGAAGTATATCGAT
TTCTATTCTCGTGACATGGAACTGGTCTTTGGCCAGAAACACATGTCGTACTTTCGTCGTCGTACCGCTA
AAGAAATCCTGGATCTGAAGGCCGGTTAGTAAGCTTAATTAGCTGAGCTTGGACTCCTGTTGATAGATCC
AGTAATGACCTCAGAACTCCATCTGGATTTGTTCAGAACGCTCGGTTGCCGCCGGGCGTTTTTTATTGGT
GAGAATCCAAGCTAGCCATGAACAATAAAACTGTCTGCTTACATAAACAGTAATACAAGGGGTGTTATGA
GCCATATTCAACGGGAAACGTCTTGCTCTAGGCCGCGATTAAATTCCAACATGGATGCTGATTTATATGG
GTATAAATGGGCTCGCGATAATGTCGGGCAATCAGGTGCGACAATCTATCGATTGTATGGGAAGCCCGAT
GCGCCAGAGTTGTTTCTGAAACATGGCAAAGGTAGCGTTGCCAATGATGTTACAGATGAGATGGTCAGAC
TAAACTGGCTGACGGAATTTATGCCTCTTCCGACCATCAAGCATTTTATCCGTACTCCTGATGATGCTTG
GTTACTCACGACTGCGATCCCCGGCAAAACAGCATTCCAGGTATTAGAAGAATATCCTGATTCAGGTGAA
AATATTGTTGATGCGCTGGCAGTGTTCCTGCGCCGGTTGCATTCGATTCCTGTTTGTAATTGTCCTTTTA
ACAGCGATCGCGTATTTCGTCTCGCTCAGGCGCAATCACGAATGAATAACGGTTTGGTTGATGCGAGTGA
TTTTGATGACGAGCGTAATGGCTGGCCTGTTGAACAAGTCTGGAAAGAAATGCACAAACTTTTGCCATTC
TCACCGGATTCAGTCGTCACTCATGGTGATTTCTCACTTGATAACCTTATTTTTGACGAGGGGAAATTAA
TAGGTTGTATTGATGTTGGACGAGTCGGAATCGCAGACCGATACCAGGATCTTGCCATCCTATGGAACTG
CCTCGGTGAGTTTTCTCCTTCATTACAGAAACGGCTTTTTCAAAAATATGGTATTGATAATCCTGATATG
AATAAATTGCAGTTTCATTTGATGCTCGATGAGTTTTTCTAAGAATTAATTCATGGGCAAATATTATACG
CAAGGCGACAAGGTGCTGATGCCGCTGGCGATTCAGGTTCATCATGCCGTTTGTGATGGCTTCCATGTCG
GCAGAATGCTTAATGAATTACAACAGTACTGCGATGAGTGGCAGGGCGGGGCGTAATTTTTTTAAGGCAG
TTATTGGTGCCCTTAAACGCCTGGGGTAATGACTCTCTAGCTTGAGGCATCAAATAAAACGAAAGGCTCA
GTCGAAAGACTGGGCCTTTCGTTTTATCTGTTGTTTGTCGGTGAACGCTCTCCTGAGTAGGACAAATCCG
CCGCTCTAGATTACGTGCAGTCGATGATAAGCTGTCAAACATGAGAATTGTGCCTAATGAGTGAGCTAAC
TTACATTAATTGCGTTGCGCTCACTGCCCGCTTTCCAGTCGGGAAACCTGTCGTGCCAGCTGCATTAATG
AATCGGCCAACGCGCGGGGAGAGGCGGTTTGCGTATTGGGCGCCAGGGTGGTTTTTCTTTTCACCAGTGA
GACGGGCAACAGCTGATTGCCCTTCACCGCCTGGCCCTGAGAGAGTTGCAGCAAGCGGTCCACGCTGGTT
TGCCCCAGCAGGCGAAAATCCTGTTTGATGGTGGTTAACGGCGGGATATAACATGAGCTGTCTTCGGTAT
CGTCGTATCCCACTACCGAGATATCCGCACCAACGCGCAGCCCGGACTCGGTAATGGCGCGCATTGCGCC
CAGCGCCATCTGATCGTTGGCAACCAGCATCGCAGTGGGAACGATGCCCTCATTCAGCATTTGCATGGTT
TGTTGAAAACCGGACATGGCACTCCAGTCGCCTTCCCGTTCCGCTATCGGCTGAATTTGATTGCGAGTGA
GATATTTATGCCAGCCAGCCAGACGCAGACGCGCCGAGACAGAACTTAATGGGCCCGCTAACAGCGCGAT
TTGCTGGTGACCCAATGCGACCAGATGCTCCACGCCCAGTCGCGTACCGTCTTCATGGGAGAAAATAATA
CTGTTGATGGGTGTCTGGTCAGAGACATCAAGAAATAACGCCGGAACATTAGTGCAGGCAGCTTCCACAG
CAATGGCATCCTGGTCATCCAGCGGATAGTTAATGATCAGCCCACTGACGCGTTGCGCGAGAAGATTGTG
CACCGCCGCTTTACAGGCTTCGACGCCGCTTCGTTCTACCATCGACACCACCACGCTGGCACCCAGTTGA
TCGGCGCGAGATTTAATCGCCGCGACAATTTGCGACGGCGCGTGCAGGGCCAGACTGGAGGTGGCAACGC
CAATCAGCAACGACTGTTTGCCCGCCAGTTGTTGTGCCACGCGGTTGGGAATGTAATTCAGCTCCGCCAT
CGCCGCTTCCACTTTTTCCCGCGTTTTCGCAGAAACGTGGCTGGCCTGGTTCACCACGCGGGAAACGGTC
TGATAAGAGACACCGGCATACTCTGCGACATCGTATAACGTTACTGGTTTCACATTCACCACCCTGAATT
GACTCTCTTCCGGGCGCTATCATGCCATACCGCGAAAGGTTTTGCACCATTCGATGGTGTCGGAATTTCG
GGCAGCGTTGGGTCCTGGCCACGGGTGCGCATGATCTAGAGCTGCCTCGCGCGTTTCGGTGATGACGGTG
AAAACCTCTGACACATGCAGCTCCCGGAGACGGTCACAGCTTGTCTGTAAGCGGATGCCGGGAGCAGACA
AGCCCGTCAGGGCGCGTCAGCGGGTGTTGGCGGGTGTCGGGGCGCAGCCATGACCCAGTCACGTAGCGAT
AGCGGAGTGTATACTGGCTTAACTATGCGGCATCAGAGCAGATTGTACTGAGAGTGCACCATATGCGGTG
TGAAATACCGCACAGATGCGTAAGGAGAAAATACCGCATCAGGCGCTCTTCCGCTTCCTCGCTCACTGAC
TCGCTGCGCTCGGTCGTTCGGCTGCGGCGAGCGGTATCAGCTCACTCAAAGGCGGTAATACGGTTATCCA
CAGAATCAGGGGATAACGCAGGAAAGAACATGTGAGCAAAAGGCCAGCAAAAGGCCAGGAACCGTAAAAA
GGCCGCGTTGCTGGCGTTTTTCCATAGGCTCCGCCCCCCTGACGAGCATCACAAAAATCGACGCTCAAGT
CAGAGGTGGCGAAACCCGACAGGACTATAAAGATACCAGGCGTTTCCCCCTGGAAGCTCCCTCGTGCGCT
CTCCTGTTCCGACCCTGCCGCTTACCGGATACCTGTCCGCCTTTCTCCCTTCGGGAAGCGTGGCGCTTTC
TCATAGCTCACGCTGTAGGTATCTCAGTTCGGTGTAGGTCGTTCGCTCCAAGCTGGGCTGTGTGCACGAA
CCCCCCGTTCAGCCCGACCGCTGCGCCTTATCCGGTAACTATCGTCTTGAGTCCAACCCGGTAAGACACG
ACTTATCGCCACTGGCAGCAGCCACTGGTAACAGGATTAGCAGAGCGAGGTATGTAGGCGGTGCTACAGA
GTTCTTGAAGTGGTGGCCTAACTACGGCTACACTAGAAGGACAGTATTTGGTATCTGCGCTCTGCTGAAG
CCAGTTACCTTCGGAAAAAGAGTTGGTAGCTCTTGATCCGGCAAACAAACCACCGCTGGTAGCGGTGGTT
TTTTTGTTTGCAAGCAGCAGATTACGCGCAGAAAAAAAGGATCTCAAGAAGATCCTTTGATCTTTTCTAC
GGGGTCTGACGCTCAGTGGAACGAAAACTCACGTTAAGGGATTTTGGTCATGACATTAACCTATAAAAAT
AGGCGTATCACGAGGCCCTTTCGTCTTCAC
Features (pLannotate 1.2.2; 15 found; start..end, strand, type, name):
     10..54      +  promoter       T5 promoter: bacteriophage T5 promoter for E. coli RNA polymerase, with embedded lac operator
     62..78      +  protein_bind   lac operator: The lac repressor binds to the lac operator to inhibit transcription in E. coli. This inhibition can be relieved by adding lactose or isopropyl-β-D-thiogalactopyranoside (IPTG). lac repressor encoded by lacI
    196..212     +  CDS            TEV site (fragment): tobacco etch virus (TEV) protease recognition and cleavage site
    223..933     +  CDS            ESD4 (fragment): ESD4_ARATH - Experimental evidence at protein level: Swiss-Prot protein existence level 1. Protease that catalyzes two essential functions in the SUMO pathway: processing of full-length SUMOs to their mature forms and deconjugation of SUMO from targeted proteins. Cleaves precursors of SUM1 and SUM2, but not of SUM3 or SUM5. Able to release SUM1 and SUM2 from conjugates, but unable to cleave SUM3. Acts predominantly as an isopeptidase, cleaving SUMO-conjugated proteins better than SUMO peptides. Plays an important role in the control of flowering time. From Arabidopsis thaliana (Mouse-ear cress
    962..1056    +  terminator     lambda t0 terminator: transcription terminator from phage lambda
   1117..1932    +  CDS            KanR: aminoglycoside phosphotransferase; aph(3')-Ia; confers resistance to kanamycin in bacteria or G418 (Geneticin®) in eukaryotes
   1942..2086    +  CDS            CmR (fragment): chloramphenicol acetyltransferase; cat; confers resistance to chloramphenicol
   2151..2237    +  terminator     rrnB T1 terminator: Escherichia coli rrnB; transcription terminator T1 from the E. coli rrnB gene
   2261..2278    -  promoter       tet promoter (fragment): E. coli promoter for tetracycline efflux protein gene
   2297..2318    -  protein_bind   CAP binding site: CAP binding activates transcription in the presence of cAMP. E. coli catabolite activator protein
   2331..3413    -  CDS            lacI: lac repressor; lacI; The lac repressor binds to the lac operator to inhibit transcription in E. coli. This inhibition can be relieved by adding lactose or isopropyl-β-D-thiogalactopyranoside (IPTG).
   3414..3491    -  promoter       lacIq promoter: lacI (mutant); In the lacIq allele, a single base change in the promoter boosts expression of the lacI gene about 10-fold.
   3540..3581    +  CDS            rop (fragment): Rop protein, which maintains plasmids at low copy number; rop
   3683..3823    +  misc_feature   bom: basis of mobility region from pBR322
   4009..4597    -  rep_origin     ori: high-copy-number ColE1/pMB1/pBR322/pUC origin of replication
