[The description below was written by a language model from this plasmid's Addgene catalogue record and pLannotate feature annotations shown in this document.]
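Description:
pSF1389 is a bacterial expression plasmid of about 4.7 kb, built on a pQE80 derivative, for producing the SUMO-specific protease SENP1 from the grass Brachypodium distachyon (bdSENP1) in E. coli. It replicates from a high-copy ColE1/pMB1-type origin, with an adjacent pBR322 bom region and only a remnant of rop. Selection is by kanamycin through an aph(3')-Ia KanR gene. A short leftover fragment of the chloramphenicol acetyltransferase gene follows KanR and is presumably non-functional. The plasmid also carries its own lacI gene under the stronger lacIq promoter, so repression does not depend on the host strain.

The 825 bp SENP1 insert, cloned between Acc65I and HindIII, is fused at its N terminus to a backbone-encoded His14 tag followed by a TEV protease cleavage site. This allows metal-affinity purification and subsequent tag removal. Automated annotation labels the coding region as a fragment of Arabidopsis ESD4, which reflects homology to a related plant SUMO protease rather than a different insert. The His14 tag itself is not annotated, although the TEV site is detected just upstream of the protease. The catalogue entry lists the promoter as lacUV5, whereas both feature tables identify a phage T5 promoter with an embedded lac operator plus a second downstream operator, the arrangement typical of pQE vectors. In either case expression is lac-repressor controlled and IPTG-inducible. Transcription ends at the lambda t0 terminator, and an rrnB T1 terminator lies further downstream.

The two sequence records (4,717 and 4,720 nt) show the same feature layout. The purified enzyme is intended as a tag-cleaving protease for removing SUMO-type fusion tags during recombinant protein purification.
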