Addgene plasmid #104962: pSF1389
Purpose: Bacterial expression plasmid of bdSENP1 protease
Depositing lab: Dirk Görlich. Depositing organization: Max Planck Institute for Multidisciplinary Sciences. Publication: A new set of highly efficient, tag-cleaving proteases for purifying recombinant proteins. Frey S, Gorlich D. J Chromatogr A. 2014 Apr 11;1337:95-105. doi: 10.1016/j.chroma.2014.02.029. Epub 2014 Feb 19. PubMed 24636565.
Backbone
  Vector backbone: pQE80 derivative
  Total vector size (bp): 4720
  Vector type: Bacterial Expression
Growth in bacteria
  Bacterial resistance: Kanamycin, 50 μg/mL
  Growth temperature: 37°C
  Growth strain: DH5alpha
  Copy number: High Copy
Gene/Insert
  Gene/Insert name: SENP1 (alt name: Sentrin/SUMO-specific protease SENP1)
  Species: Brachypodium distachyon
  Insert size (bp): 825
  Promoter: lacUV5
  Tag / fusion protein: His14 tag (N terminal on backbone); Tev protease cleavage site (N terminal on backbone)
  Cloning method: Restriction Enzyme; 5′ cloning site Acc65I (unknown if destroyed); 3′ cloning site HindIII (unknown if destroyed)
  Sequencing primers: 5′ QE-fw; 3′ QE-rev
Terms and licenses: Academic/Nonprofit Terms; Industry Terms: Not Available to Industry
How to cite: pSF1389 was a gift from Dirk Görlich (Addgene plasmid # 104962 ; http://n2t.net/addgene:104962 ; RRID:Addgene_104962)
